Addgene plasmid #176857: PZac2.1 hSyn1-HA-BioID2-SAPAP3
Purpose: Expresses SAPAP3 protein fused with BioID2 at the N-terminus in neurons
Depositing lab: Baljit Khakh. Depositing organization: University of California, Los Angeles (UCLA). Publication: Astrocyte-neuron subproteomes and obsessive-compulsive disorder mechanisms. Soto JS, Jami-Alahmadi Y, Chacon J, Moye SL, Diaz-Castro B, Wohlschlegel JA, Khakh BS. Nature. 2023 Apr;616(7958):764-773. doi: 10.1038/s41586-023-05927-7. Epub 2023 Apr 12. PubMed 37046092.
Backbone
  Vector backbone: PZac2.1
  Backbone manufacturer: Khakh lab
  Backbone size w/o insert (bp): 4805
  Total vector size (bp): 8489
  Vector type: Bacterial Expression, AAV
Growth in bacteria
  Bacterial resistance: Ampicillin, 100 μg/mL
  Growth temperature: 37°C
  Growth strain: NEB Stable
  Copy number: Unknown
Gene/Insert
  Gene/Insert name: HA-BioID2-SAPAP3 (alt name: BioID2-SAPAP3)
  Species: M. musculus (mouse); Aquifex aeolicus
  Insert size (bp): 3684
  GenBank ID: NM_198618.5
  Promoter: hSyn1
  Tag / fusion protein: HA (N terminal on insert)
  Cloning method: Ligation Independent Cloning
  Sequencing primers: 5′ taatacgactcactatagg; 3′ gtggtttgtccaaactcatc
Resource information
  A portion of this plasmid was derived from a plasmid made by: Kyle Roux and Scott Soderling labs
Terms and licenses: Academic/Nonprofit Terms; Industry Terms: Not Available to Industry
How to cite: PZac2.1 hSyn1-HA-BioID2-SAPAP3 was a gift from Baljit Khakh (Addgene plasmid # 176857 ; http://n2t.net/addgene:176857 ; RRID:Addgene_176857)
