[The description below was written by a language model from this plasmid's Addgene catalogue record and pLannotate feature annotations shown in this document.]
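Description:
PZac2.1 hSyn1-HA-BioID2-SAPAP3 is an 8.5 kb AAV transfer plasmid built on the PZac2.1 backbone and designed to express a proximity-labelling fusion protein in neurons. It is propagated in E. coli through a high-copy ColE1/pUC-type origin and selected with ampicillin via the β-lactamase gene. An f1 origin and remnants of a lac/lacZα cloning region are also present in the backbone. A recombination-deficient growth strain is recorded, which is consistent with the need to keep the inverted terminal repeats intact.

The expression cassette lies between two AAV2 ITRs, the elements required for replication and packaging of the genome into AAV particles. Transcription is driven by the human synapsin I promoter, which confers neuron-specific expression, followed by a chimeric β-globin/immunoglobulin intron and a T7 promoter that doubles as a sequencing primer site. The 3.7 kb insert encodes an N-terminal HA epitope tag, the promiscuous biotin ligase BioID2 from Aquifex aeolicus, and mouse SAPAP3 (Dlgap3), a postsynaptic scaffold protein. The automated annotation labels only the Dlgap3 coding region. The unannotated stretch upstream of it presumably holds the HA-BioID2 portion described in the catalogue entry. A WPRE downstream of the coding sequence boosts transcript stability and expression, and an SV40 polyadenylation signal ends the transcript.

By placing BioID2 on SAPAP3, the construct allows biotinylation of nearby proteins so that they can be captured and identified, while the HA tag allows detection of the fusion. The associated publication concerns astrocyte and neuron subproteomes and mechanisms of obsessive-compulsive disorder.
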