Features (pLannotate 1.2.2; 18 found; start..end, strand, type, name):
      2..94      +  CDS            lacI (fragment): lac repressor; lacI; The lac repressor binds to the lac operator to inhibit transcription in E. coli. This inhibition can be relieved by adding lactose or isopropyl-β-D-thiogalactopyranoside (IPTG).
    107..128     +  protein_bind   CAP binding site: CAP binding activates transcription in the presence of cAMP. E. coli catabolite activator protein
    143..173     +  promoter       lac promoter: promoter for the E. coli lac operon
    181..197     +  protein_bind   lac operator: The lac repressor binds to the lac operator to inhibit transcription in E. coli. This inhibition can be relieved by adding lactose or isopropyl-β-D-thiogalactopyranoside (IPTG). lac repressor encoded by lacI
    258..388     -  repeat_region  AAV2 ITR (fragment): inverted terminal repeat of adeno-associated virus serotype 2 inverted
    465..912     +  promoter       hSyn promoter: human synapsin I promoter; confers neuron-specific expression (Kügler et al., 2003)
    959..1091    +  intron         chimeric intron: chimera between introns from human β-globin and immunoglobulin heavy chain genes
   1136..1154    +  promoter       T7 promoter: promoter for bacteriophage T7 RNA polymerase
   1908..4838    +  CDS            Dlgap3: DLGP3_MOUSE - Also known as Dap3. Experimental evidence at protein level: Swiss-Prot protein existence level 1. May play a role in the molecular organization of synapses and neuronal cell signaling. Could be an adapter protein linking ion channel to the subsynaptic cytoskeleton. May induce enrichment of PSD- 95/SAP90 at the plasma membrane. From Mus musculus (Mouse).
   4862..5450    +  misc_feature   WPRE: woodchuck hepatitis virus posttranscriptional regulatory element
   5514..5635    -  polyA_signal   SV40 poly(A) signal: SV40 polyadenylation signal
   5658..5726    -  CDS            large T antigen (fragment): large T antigen from SV40 (simian virus 40)
   5797..5927    +  repeat_region  AAV2 ITR (fragment): inverted terminal repeat of adeno-associated virus serotype 2 inverted
   5941..6098    +  CDS            lacZα (fragment): LacZα fragment of β-galactosidase; lacZ fragment
   6103..6531    +  rep_origin     f1 ori (sequence partly withheld): f1 bacteriophage origin of replication; arrow indicates direction of (+) strand synthesis
   6584..6688    +  promoter       AmpR promoter: bla
   6689..7549    +  CDS            AmpR: β-lactamase; bla; confers resistance to ampicillin, carbenicillin, and related antibiotics
   7720..8308    +  rep_origin     ori: high-copy-number ColE1/pMB1/pBR322/pUC origin of replication
>Addgene plasmid #176857 | PZac2.1 hSyn1-HA-BioID2-SAPAP3 | addgene full sequence | sequence record 348838 | Addgene NGS Result
AGCGCCCAATACGCAAACCGCCTCTCCCCGCGCGTTGGCCGATTCATTAATGCAGCTGGCACGACAGGTT
TCCCGACTGGAAAGCGGGCAGTGAGCGCAACGCAATTAATGTGAGTTAGCTCACTCATTAGGCACCCCAG
GCTTTACACTTTATGCTTCCGGCTCGTATGTTGTGTGGAATTGTGAGCGGATAACAATTTCACACAGGAA
ACAGCTATGACCATGATTACGCCAGATTTAATTAAGGCCTTAATTAGGCTGCGCGCTCGCTCGCTCACTG
AGGCCGCCCGGGCAAAGCCCGGGCGTCGGGCGACCTTTGGTCGCCCGGCCTCAGTGAGCGAGCGAGCGCG
CAGAGAGGGAGTGGCCAACTCCATCACTAGGGGTTCCTTGTAGTTAATGATTAACCCGCCATGCTACTTA
TCTACGTAGCCATGCTCTAGGAAGATCTGAGGGCCCTGCGTATGAGTGCAAGTGGGTTTTAGGACCAGGA
TGAGGCGGGGTGGGGGTGCCTACCTGACGACCGACCCCGACCCACTGGACAAGCACCCAACCCCCATTCC
CCAAATTGCGCATCCCCTATCAGAGAGGGGGAGGGGAAACAGGATGCGGCGAGGCGCGTGCGCACTGCCA
GCTTCAGCACCGCGGACAGTGCCTTCGCCCCCGCCTGGCGGCGCGCGCCACCGCCGCCTCAGCACTGAAG
GCGCGCTGACGTCACTCGCCGGTCCCCCGCAAACTCCCCTTCCCGGCCACCTTGGTCGCGTCCGCGCCGC
CGCCGGCCCAGCCGGACCGCACCACGCGAGGCGCGAGATAGGGGGGCACGGGCGCGACCATCTGCGCTGC
GGCGCCGGCGACTCAGCGCTGCCTCAGTCTGCGGTGGGCAGCGGAGGAGTCGTGTCGTGCCTGAGAGCGC
AGTCGAGAGAACTTAAGCTGCAGAAGTTGGTCGTGAGGCACTGGGCAGGTAAGTATCAAGGTTACAAGAC
AGGTTTAAGGAGACCAATAGAAACTGGGCTTGTCGAGACAGAGAAAACTCTTGCGTTTCTGATAGGCACC
TATTGGTCTTACTGACATCCACTTTGCCTTTCTCTCCACAGGTGTCCACTCCCAGTTCAATTACAGCTCT
TAAGGCTAGAGTACTTAATACGACTCACTATAGGATGTACCCTTACGATGTACCGGATTACGCAGCTAGC
ACCATGTTCAAAAATCTTATTTGGCTGAAGGAAGTTGATAGCACCCAGGAGCGGCTTAAGGAATGGAATG
TCTCCTATGGCACTGCACTCGTCGCCGATAGACAGACCAAAGGTAGAGGCGGTCTCGGACGGAAGTGGTT
GAGTCAGGAGGGCGGTCTTTACTTCTCTTTCTTGTTGAATCCAAAAGAGTTTGAAAATTTGTTGCAACTT
CCACTGGTCTTGGGACTCTCCGTGAGCGAGGCACTCGAAGAGATTACAGAGATACCATTTAGTCTGAAGT
GGCCCAACGACGTTTATTTTCAGGAGAAAAAGGTTTCAGGGGTCCTTTGTGAGCTCAGTAAGGACAAGCT
GATAGTGGGAATCGGTATAAACGTGAATCAAAGAGAGATCCCTGAAGAGATCAAGGATCGGGCCACAACA
CTTTATGAAATCACTGGAAAGGATTGGGACAGAAAGGAGGTCTTGCTGAAGGTTCTCAAGCGAATTTCCG
AAAATCTCAAGAAATTTAAGGAAAAATCCTTTAAAGAGTTCAAAGGAAAAATTGAGTCAAAGATGTTGTA
CCTTGGAGAGGAGGTTAAACTCTTGGGAGAAGGCAAGATTACCGGGAAACTTGTGGGCCTGAGTGAAAAG
GGCGGTGCTTTGATACTTACAGAGGAAGGCATAAAGGAGATACTGTCCGGCGAATTTAGCTTGCGACGGT
CACCTCGAGCTCGGATCATGAGGGGTTACCATGGCGACCGAGGCAGCCATCCCCGCCCAGCCCGCTTTGC
TGACCAACAGCATATGGACGTGGGCCCAGCTGCCAGGGCCCCGTACCTGCTGGGCTCCAGGGAGGCCTTC
TCCACCGAGCCCCGCTTCTGTGCTCCGAGAGCTGGCCTGGGACACCTTTCTCCAGAAGGACCCCTGAGCC
TGAGTGAGGGTCCATCATCAGTAGGCCCTGAGGGAGGCCCAGGGGGGGTGGGGGCTGGGGGAGGCAGCAG
TACCTTCCCCAGGATGTACCCCGGCCAGGGCCCCTTCGACACCTGTGAAGACTGTGTGGGCCACCCACAG
GGCAAGGGTGCCACCCGACTGCCTCCCACACTCCTGGACCAGTTTGAAAAGCAATTGCCAGTCCAACAAG
ATGGCTTCCACACACTCCCATACCAGCGAGGTCCAGCAGGGCCTGGTCCTGGACCTGGATCTGGCGCTGC
CCCCGAGGCTCGCAGCGAGAGTCCTAGCCGCATCCGGCACCTGGTTCACTCAGTGCAGAAGCTCTTTGCC
AAGTCCCACTCTCTGGAGGCACCCGGGAAGCGAGACTATAACGGGCCCAAGGCCGACGGAAGAGGTAGCT
CTGGGGGAGACAGCTACTCTGGTCCAGGCTCTGGAGGCACCCCCACCTCCCACCACCACCATCACCACCA
CCATCACCACCACCACCAGTCCCGGCATGGCAAACGGAGCAAGAGCAAGGACCGCAAGGGGGATGGGCGA
CACCAGACCAAGGCCACAGGCTGGTGGAGCTCTGATGACAATTTGGACAGTGACAGTGGCTTTCTGGGTG
GGAGACCTCCTGGAGAGCCTGGTGGCCCCTTCTGCCTGGATGCTCCAGATGGGTCCTACAGGGACTTGAG
CTTCAAGGGGCGTTCGGGCGGGTCGGAAGGCCGCTGCCTTGCCTGCACTGGCATGTCCATGTCCCTGGAT
GGACAGTCAGTCAAGCGAAGTGCCTGGCATACCATGATGGTCAGCCAGGGCCGGGATGGATACCCAGGGG
CCGGGCCAGGCAAGGGGCTCCTGGGTCCAGAGACCAAGGCCAAAGCCAGGACTTATCACTATTTGCAGGT
GCCGCAAGATGACTGGGGGGGTTACCCCACGGGTGGCAAGGATGGGGAGATCCCCTGCCGCAGGATGCGG
AGCGGCAGCTACATCAAAGCCATGGGGGATGAGGAGAGTGGAGACTCAGATGGTAGCCCCAAGACGTCTC
CAAAAGCACTTGCCCGACGCTTTGCCTCCCGCCGTTCCTCCAGCGTGGACACAGCCAGGATCAACTGCTG
TGTCCCACCCCGGATCCATCCCCGGAGTTCCATCCCTGGCTACAGCCGTTCCCTCACAACTGGACAGCTA
AGCGAAGAGTTTAACCAGCAGCTGGAGGCCGTGTGCGGGTCCGTGTTTGGGGAGCTTGAGTCCCAGGCCG
TGGACGCCCTGGACCTGCCCGGCTGTTTCCGCATGCGGAGCCACAGCTACCTCCGGGCCATCCAGGCCGG
CTGCTCTCAAGACGACGACTGCCTACCCCTCCTTGCTGCCCCTGCCTCCGTCTCAGGGAGGCCCGGCTCC
TCCTTCAACTTCAGAAAGGCCCCGCCCCCCATCCCGCCGGGAAGCCAGGCCCCACCCCGCATCTCCATCA
CCGCCCAGAGCAGCACCGACTCTGCCCACGAGAGCTTCACCGCAGCAGAGGGCCCGGCCCGGCGCTGCAG
CTCCGCGGACGGGCTGGACGGCCCCACCATGGGCGCACGCACCCTCGAGTTGGCACCGGTGCCACCCCGA
GCCAGTCCCAAGCCCCCCACACTCATCATCAAGACCATCCCTGGCCGGGAGGAGCTGCGGAGCTTGGCAC
GACAGCGGAAGTGGCGGCCGTCCATTGGGGTGCAGGTGGAGACAATCTCAGACTCGGACACCGAGAACAG
GAGTCGAAGAGAATTCCACTCCATTGGCGTTCAGGTGGAAGAGGACAAGAGGCGGGCGAGGTTCAAGCGC
TCCAACAGCGTGACAGCCGGTGTGCAGGCAGACCTGGAGCTGGAGGGCCTGGCCGGCCTGGCCACTGTGG
CCACAGAAGACAAGGCCCTGCAGTTCGGACGCTCCTTCCAGAGGCACGCCTCTGAGCCCCAGCCCGGCCC
TCGGGCCCCCACCTACTCAGTCTTCCGCACGGTCCACACACAGGGCCAGTGGGCCTACCGCGAGGGCTAC
CCACTGCCGTATGAGCCGCCGGCCACCGATGGGTCGCCTGGCCCTACCCCTGTCCCAGCCCCCGGTCCCG
GGTCCGGCCGCCGTGATTCCTGGATGGAGCGGGGTTCACGTAGCCTCCCCGACTCAGGCCGCACGTCCCC
CTGCCCACGGGATGGCGAGTGGTTCATCAAGATGCTGCGGGCAGAGGTGGAGAAACTGGAACACTGGTGC
CAGCAGATGGAGCGTGAGGCGGAGGACTATGAGCTGCCCGAGGAGATCTTAGAGAAGATTCGCAGTGCCG
TGGGCAGTACGCAACTTCTCCTGTCTCAGAAGGTCCAGCAGTTCTTCAGGCTGTGTCAGCAAAGCTTGGA
CCCCACTGCGTTCCCTGTGCCCACCTTCCAGGACCTGGCCGGTTTCTGGGACCTCCTGCAGCTCTCCATT
GAGGATGTGACCCTCAAGTTCCTGGAACTACAACAACTCAAGGCCAACAGCTGGAAACTCCTGGAGCCGA
AGGAGGAGAAGAAGGTCCCTCCGCCGATACCAAAGAAGCCCTCGCGGGGGCGGGGCGTGCCGGTGAAGGA
GCGCTCCCTGGACTCGGTGGACCGGCAGCGGCAGGAAGCGCGCAAGCGGCTCCTGGCGGCCAAGCGCGCC
GCCTCGTTCCGCCACAGTTCGGCTACCGAGAGCGCGGACAGCATCGAGATCTACATCCCCGAGGCCCAGA
CCAGGCTGTAGGATCCAATTCGCTTATCGATAATCAACCTCTGGATTACAAAATTTGTGAAAGATTGACT
GGTATTCTTAACTATGTTGCTCCTTTTACGCTATGTGGATACGCTGCTTTAATGCCTTTGTATCATGCTA
TTGCTTCCCGTATGGCTTTCATTTTCTCCTCCTTGTATAAATCCTGGTTGCTGTCTCTTTATGAGGAGTT
GTGGCCCGTTGTCAGGCAACGTGGCGTGGTGTGCACTGTGTTTGCTGACGCAACCCCCACTGGTTGGGGC
ATTGCCACCACCTGTCAGCTCCTTTCCGGGACTTTCGCTTTCCCCCTCCCTATTGCCACGGCGGAACTCA
TCGCCGCCTGCCTTGCCCGCTGCTGGACAGGGGCTCGGCTGTTGGGCACTGACAATTCCGTGGTGTTGTC
GGGGAAATCATCGTCCTTTCCTTGGCTGCTCGCCTATGTTGCCACCTGGATTCTGCGCGGGACGTCCTTC
TGCTACGTCCCTTCGGCCCTCAATCCAGCGGACCTTCCTTCCCGCGGCCTGCTGCCGGCTCTGCGGCCTC
TTCCGCGTCTTCGCCTTCGCCCTCAGACGAGTCGGATCTCCCTTTGGGCCGCCTCCCCGCATCGATACCG
GAATTCTGCAGATATCTAGAGTCGACCCGGGCGGCCGCTTCGAGCAGACATGATAAGATACATTGATGAG
TTTGGACAAACCACAACTAGAATGCAGTGAAAAAAATGCTTTATTTGTGAAATTTGTGATGCTATTGCTT
TATTTGTAACCATTATAAGCTGCAATAAACAAGTTAACAACAACAATTGCATTCATTTTATGTTTCAGGT
TCAGGGGGAGATGTGGGAGGTTTTTTAAAGCAAGTAAAACCTCTACAAATGTGGTAAAATCGATAAGGAT
CTTCCTAGAGCATGGCTACGTAGATAAGTAGCATGGCGGGTTAATCATTAACTACAAGGAACCCCTAGTG
ATGGAGTTGGCCACTCCCTCTCTGCGCGCTCGCTCGCTCACTGAGGCCGGGCGACCAAAGGTCGCCCGAC
GCCCGGGCTTTGCCCGGGCGGCCTCAGTGAGCGAGCGAGCGCGCAGCCTTAATTAACCTAATTCACTGGC
CGTCGTTTTACAACGTCGTGACTGGGAAAACCCTGGCGTTACCCAACTTAATCGCCTTGCAGCACATCCC
CCTTTCGCCAGCTGGCGTAATAGCGAAGAGGCCCGCACCGATCGCCCTTCCCAACAGTTGCGCAGCCTGA
ATGGCGAATGGG
[124 nt withheld, positions 6103-6226]
C
[91 nt withheld, positions 6228-6318]
A
[49 nt withheld, positions 6320-6368]
CCTTTGACGTTGGAGTCCACGTTCTTT
[37 nt withheld, positions 6396-6432]
ACCCTATCTCGGTCTATTCTTTTGATTTATAAGGGATTTTGCCGATTTCGGCCTATTGGTTAAAAAATGA
GCTGATTTAACAAAAATTTAACGCGAATTTTAACAAAATATTAACGCTTACAATTTAGGTGGCACTTTTC
GGGGAAATGTGCGCGGAACCCCTATTTGTTTATTTTTCTAAATACATTCAAATATGTATCCGCTCATGAG
ACAATAACCCTGATAAATGCTTCAATAATATTGAAAAAGGAAGAGTATGAGTATTCAACATTTCCGTGTC
GCCCTTATTCCCTTTTTTGCGGCATTTTGCCTTCCTGTTTTTGCTCACCCAGAAACGCTGGTGAAAGTAA
AAGATGCTGAAGATCAGTTGGGTGCACGAGTGGGTTACATCGAACTGGATCTCAACAGCGGTAAGATCCT
TGAGAGTTTTCGCCCCGAAGAACGTTTTCCAATGATGAGCACTTTTAAAGTTCTGCTATGTGGCGCGGTA
TTATCCCGTATTGACGCCGGGCAAGAGCAACTCGGTCGCCGCATACACTATTCTCAGAATGACTTGGTTG
AGTACTCACCAGTCACAGAAAAGCATCTTACGGATGGCATGACAGTAAGAGAATTATGCAGTGCTGCCAT
AACCATGAGTGATAACACTGCGGCCAACTTACTTCTGACAACGATCGGAGGACCGAAGGAGCTAACCGCT
TTTTTGCACAACATGGGGGATCATGTAACTCGCCTTGATCGTTGGGAACCGGAGCTGAATGAAGCCATAC
CAAACGACGAGCGTGACACCACGATGCCTGTAGCAATGGCAACAACGTTGCGCAAACTATTAACTGGCGA
ACTACTTACTCTAGCTTCCCGGCAACAATTAATAGACTGGATGGAGGCGGATAAAGTTGCAGGACCACTT
CTGCGCTCGGCCCTTCCGGCTGGCTGGTTTATTGCTGATAAATCTGGAGCCGGTGAGCGTGGGTCTCGCG
GTATCATTGCAGCACTGGGGCCAGATGGTAAGCCCTCCCGTATCGTAGTTATCTACACGACGGGGAGTCA
GGCAACTATGGATGAACGAAATAGACAGATCGCTGAGATAGGTGCCTCACTGATTAAGCATTGGTAACTG
TCAGACCAAGTTTACTCATATATACTTTAGATTGATTTAAAACTTCATTTTTAATTTAAAAGGATCTAGG
TGAAGATCCTTTTTGATAATCTCATGACCAAAATCCCTTAACGTGAGTTTTCGTTCCACTGAGCGTCAGA
CCCCGTAGAAAAGATCAAAGGATCTTCTTGAGATCCTTTTTTTCTGCGCGTAATCTGCTGCTTGCAAACA
AAAAAACCACCGCTACCAGCGGTGGTTTGTTTGCCGGATCAAGAGCTACCAACTCTTTTTCCGAAGGTAA
CTGGCTTCAGCAGAGCGCAGATACCAAATACTGTTCTTCTAGTGTAGCCGTAGTTAGGCCACCACTTCAA
GAACTCTGTAGCACCGCCTACATACCTCGCTCTGCTAATCCTGTTACCAGTGGCTGCTGCCAGTGGCGAT
AAGTCGTGTCTTACCGGGTTGGACTCAAGACGATAGTTACCGGATAAGGCGCAGCGGTCGGGCTGAACGG
GGGGTTCGTGCACACAGCCCAGCTTGGAGCGAACGACCTACACCGAACTGAGATACCTACAGCGTGAGCT
ATGAGAAAGCGCCACGCTTCCCGAAGGGAGAAAGGCGGACAGGTATCCGGTAAGCGGCAGGGTCGGAACA
GGAGAGCGCACGAGGGAGCTTCCAGGGGGAAACGCCTGGTATCTTTATAGTCCTGTCGGGTTTCGCCACC
TCTGACTTGAGCGTCGATTTTTGTGATGCTCGTCAGGGGGGCGGAGCCTATGGAAAAACGCCAGCAACGC
GGCCTTTTTACGGTTCCTGGCCTTTTGCTGGCCTTTTGCTCACATGTTCTTTCCTGCGTTATCCCCTGAT
TCTGTGGATAACCGTATTACCGCCTTTGAGTGAGCTGATACCGCTCGCCGCAGCCGAACGACCGAGCGCA
GCGAGTCAGTGAGCGAGGAAGCGGAAG
